Addgene plasmid #58839: pRS416-PHO5-GFP-Osh3
Purpose: Expresses GFP-Tagged Osh3 in yeast
Depositing lab: Tim Levine & Sean Munro. Depositing organization: MRC Laboratory of Molecular Biology. Publication: Dual targeting of Osh1p, a yeast homologue of oxysterol-binding protein, to both the Golgi and the nucleus-vacuole junction. Levine TP, Munro S. Mol Biol Cell. 2001 Jun;12(6):1633-44. 10.1091/mbc.12.6.1633 PubMed 11408574.
Backbone
  Vector backbone: pRS416
  Backbone manufacturer: Stratagene
  Vector type: Yeast Expression
  Selectable markers: URA3
Growth in bacteria
  Bacterial resistance: Ampicillin, 100 μg/mL
  Growth temperature: 37°C
  Growth strain: DH5alpha
  Copy number: Unknown
Gene/Insert
  Gene/Insert name: Osh3p (alt name: YHR073W)
  Species: S. cerevisiae (budding yeast)
  GenBank ID: NM_001179203.1
  Entrez Gene: OSH3 (a.k.a. YHR073W)
  Promoter: PHO5
  Tag / fusion protein: GFP (N terminal on backbone); Myc (N terminal on backbone)
  Cloning method: Unknown
  Sequencing primers: 5′ N/A; 3′ N/A
Terms and licenses: Academic/Nonprofit Terms; Industry Terms: Not Available to Industry
How to cite: pRS416-PHO5-GFP-Osh3 was a gift from Tim Levine & Sean Munro (Addgene plasmid # 58839 ; http://n2t.net/addgene:58839 ; RRID:Addgene_58839)
