[The description below was written by a language model from this plasmid's Addgene catalogue record.]
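Description:
pRS416-PHO5-GFP-Osh3 is a yeast expression plasmid built on the pRS416 shuttle backbone. pRS416 belongs to the pRS series of yeast–E. coli shuttle vectors and is generally known as the centromeric (CEN/ARS) member carrying URA3, which would give stable, low-copy maintenance in yeast. The record itself lists only the URA3 marker and gives the copy number as unknown. In Saccharomyces cerevisiae the plasmid is selected by complementation of uracil auxotrophy in ura3 strains, and in E. coli it is propagated under ampicillin selection.

The insert is the S. cerevisiae gene OSH3 (YHR073W), which encodes Osh3p, one of the yeast homologues of oxysterol-binding protein. Expression is driven by the PHO5 promoter, taken from the yeast repressible acid phosphatase gene, whose native regulation responds to phosphate availability. The coding sequence is fused at its N terminus to GFP and a Myc epitope, both supplied by the backbone, so the product is a GFP- and Myc-tagged Osh3p. The relative order of the two tags, the transcription terminator and the cloning method are not stated, and no feature table is available to confirm the junctions.

The stated purpose is expression of GFP-tagged Osh3 in yeast. GFP allows the fusion protein's subcellular distribution to be followed in living cells by fluorescence microscopy, and the Myc epitope provides an option for antibody-based detection. The associated work concerns the membrane and organelle targeting of yeast oxysterol-binding protein homologues, which fits its use as a localisation reporter for this family member.
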