>Addgene plasmid #58839 | pRS416-PHO5-GFP-Osh3 | addgene partial sequence | sequence record 94359 | GFP-F 5'-GGTCCTTCTTGAGTTTGTAAC-3'
TTCCCTAGGAATGGAAACAATTGATATACAAAATCGATCATTTGTTGTTCGTTGGGTAAAATGTGGCCGT
GGCGATGTAATCAATTATCAGATCAAGCCATTGAAGAAATCTATTGAAGTCGGCATATACAAAAAGTTGA
AATCCAGTGTAGATGACCATGCTTCCGCAGTTCACATTGCACCTGACACTAAAACATTGCTAGACTATAC
TACGAAATCTCTATTACATAAGGGAAGTTCGAGTAATATTGAGGAGCATCACAGGCGTTCCTCACAGCAC
TCTCATAGTTCGAGCAATGGATCGGATAATAAGAGGAAAGAGAGATCATATTCTTCACTGTCCATTAGCG
GCATACAGCAGCAATCCCAGGAAATACCCCTACGTGAAAAACTCTCTGCGTCAGGATTCACTTTGGTCAA
GAGGGTCGGCAACGTTTCCGGTAACACTATGGTCCAAGGTGATCTTGAAGTGAAAGATACAGACTACTAT
TATGCATTTATACTGGACAACTCGTCTTCCAAGAATGCAAAAAAGAAAATTCTTTTTAACGCAAGTGTGA
TAAACGGCGATAATCAATCGATGATAAGCACAAGATCCACCCCTCCCGCAAGGCCTACAGCTTTAAGCAG
AACATCTACTCAACAGGATATGTTATTTAGAGTAGGACAAGGTCGTTACTTGCAAGGCTACCTGCTGAAA
AAAAGGAGAAAGAGACTACAAGGTTTTAAGAAAAGGTTTTTCACCTTGGACTTTCGATATGGAACCCTAT
CGTACTATTTAAACGACCATAATC
