>Addgene plasmid #58839 | pRS416-PHO5-GFP-Osh3 | addgene partial sequence | sequence record 94363 | pGEX3 5'-CCGGGAGCTGCATGTGTCAGAGG-3'
GAAGGGCCTCGTGATACGCCTATTTTTATAGGTTAATGTCATGATCATAATGGTTTCTTAGACGGATCGC
TTGCCTGTAACTTACACGCGCCTCGTATCTTTTAATGATGGAATAATTTGGGAATTTACTCTGTGTTTAT
TTATTTTTATGTTTTGTATTTGGATTTTAGAAAGTAAATAAAGAAGGTAGAAGAGTTACGGAATGAAGAA
AAAAAAATAAACAAAGGTTTAAAAAATTTCAACAAAAAGCGTACTTTACATATATATTTATTAGACAAGA
AAAGCAGATTAAATAGATATACATTCGATTAACGATAAGTAAAATGTAAAATCACAGGATTTTCGTGTGT
GGTCTTCTACACAGACAAGATGAAACAATTCGGCATTAATACCTGAGAGCAGGAAGAGCAAGATAAAAGG
TAGTATTTGTTGGCGATCCCCCTAGAGTCTTTTACATCTTCGGAAAACAAAAACTATTTTTTCTTTAATT
TCTTTTTTTACTTTCTATTTTTAATTTATATATTTATATTAAAAAATTTAAATTATAATTATTTTTATAG
CACGTGATGAAAAGGACCCAGGTGGCACTTTTCGGGGAAATGTGCGCGGAACCCCTATTTGTTTATTTTT
CTAAATACATTCAAATATGTATCCGCTCATGAGACAATAACCCTGATAAATGCTTCCAATAATATTGAAA
AAGGAAGAGTATGAGTATTCAACATTTCCGTGTCGCCCTTATT
