>Addgene plasmid #58839 | pRS416-PHO5-GFP-Osh3 | addgene partial sequence | sequence record 94365 | M13pUC-Rev 5'-AGCGGATAACAATTTCACACAGG-3'
AAAGGGAACAAAAGCTGGAGCTCCACCGCGGTGGCGGCCCCCCCTCGAGGTCGACGCTCTCCCTTATGCG
ACTCCTGCATTAGGAAGCAGCCCAGTAGTAGGTTGAGGCCGTTGAGCACCGCCGCCGCAAGGAATGGTGC
ATGCAAGGAGATGGCGCCCAACAGTCCCCCGGCCACGGGGCCTGCCACCATACCCACGCCGAAACAAGCG
CTCATGAGCCCGAAGTGGCGAGCCCGATCTTCCCCATCGGTGATGTCGGCGATATAGGCGCCAGCAACCG
CACCTGTGGCGCCGGTGATGCCGGCCACGATGCGTCCGGCGTAGAGGATCGATCCGGTCACCTTACTTGG
CAAGGCATATACCCATTTGGGATAAGGGTAAACATCTTTGAATTGTCGAAATGAAACGTATATAAGCGCT
GATGTTTTGCTAAGTCGAGGTTAGTATGGCTTCATCTCTCATGAGAATAAGAACAACAACAAATAGAGCA
AGCAAATTCGAGAATTCCTGCAGCCCGGGCAATTCGAATATAATGTCTAAAGGAGAAGAACTTTTCACTG
GAGTTGTCCCAATTCTTGTTGAATTAGATGGTGATGTTAATGGGCACAAATTTTCTGTCAGTGGAGAGGG
TGAAGGTGATGCAACATACGGAAAACTTACCCTTAAATTTATTTGCACTACTGGAAAACTACCTGTTCCA
TGGCCAACACTTGTCACTACTTTTACGTATGGTGTTCAATGCTTTTCAAGATACCCAGATCATATGAAAC
GGCATGACTTTTTCAAGAGTGCCATG
